LOCUS       Exported 8302 bp ds-DNA circular SYN 13-MAY-2021
DEFINITION  Mammalian expression of cell-surface protein extracellular domain
            fused to Fc(DAPA)-Avi-6xHis. Protein is secreted from cells..
ACCESSION   .
VERSION     .
KEYWORDS    pD649-HAsp-FLT1-Fc(DAPA)-AviTag-6xHis
SOURCE      synthetic DNA construct
  ORGANISM  synthetic DNA construct
REFERENCE   1 (bases 1 to 8302)
  AUTHORS   Wojtowicz WM, Vielmetter J, Fernandes RA, Siepe DH, Eastman CL,
            Chisholm GB, Cox S, Klock H, Anderson PW, Rue SM, Miller JJ, Glaser
            SM, Bragstad ML, Vance J, Lam AW, Lesley SA, Zinn K, Garcia KC
  TITLE     A Human IgSF Cell-Surface Interactome Reveals a Complex Network of
            Protein-Protein Interactions.
  JOURNAL   Cell. 2020 Aug 20;182(4):1027-1043.e17. doi:
            10.1016/j.cell.2020.07.025.
  PUBMED    32822567
REFERENCE   2 (bases 1 to 8302)
  AUTHORS   .
  TITLE     Direct Submission
  JOURNAL   Exported May 13, 2021 from SnapGene Server 1.1.58
            http://www.snapgene.com
FEATURES             Location/Qualifiers
     source          1..8302
                     /organism="synthetic DNA construct"
                     /mol_type="other DNA"
     primer_bind     124..143
                     /label=Kan-R
                     /note="Kanamycin resistance gene, reverse primer"
     primer_bind     149..168
                     /label=pENTR-R
                     /note="pENTR vectors, reverse primer"
     rep_origin      254..842
                     /direction=RIGHT
                     /label=ori
                     /note="high-copy-number ColE1/pMB1/pBR322/pUC origin of
                     replication"
     primer_bind     743..762
                     /label=pBR322ori-F
                     /note="pBR322 origin, forward primer"
     primer_bind     996..1013
                     /label=L4440
                     /note="L4440 vector, forward primer"
     primer_bind     1111..1128
                     /label=M13 Forward
                     /note="In lacZ gene. Also called M13-F20 or M13 (-21)
                     Forward"
     primer_bind     1112..1128
                     /label=M13 fwd
                     /note="common sequencing primer, one of multiple similar
                     variants"
     protein_bind    1584..1600
                     /label=lac operator
                     /bound_moiety="lac repressor encoded by lacI"
                     /note="The lac repressor binds to the lac operator to
                     inhibit transcription in E. coli. This inhibition can be
                     relieved by adding lactose or
                     isopropyl-beta-D-thiogalactopyranoside (IPTG)."
     enhancer        1767..2146
                     /label=CMV enhancer
                     /note="human cytomegalovirus immediate early enhancer"
     promoter        2147..2350
                     /label=CMV promoter
                     /note="human cytomegalovirus (CMV) immediate early
                     promoter"
     primer_bind     2301..2321
                     /label=CMV-F
                     /note="Human CMV immediate early promoter, forward primer"
     primer_bind     2347..2371
                     /label=LNCX
                     /note="Human CMV promoter, forward primer"
     promoter        2581..2599
                     /label=SP6 promoter
                     /note="promoter for bacteriophage SP6 RNA polymerase"
     primer_bind     2581..2598
                     /label=SP6
                     /note="SP6 promoter, forward primer"
     primer_bind     2612..2631
                     /label=pMT2-F
                     /note="Synthetic intron, forward primer"
     CDS             5644..5688
                     /codon_start=1
                     /product="peptide tag that allows for enzymatic
                     biotinylation"
                     /label=AviTag(TM)
                     /translation="GLNDIFEAQKIEWHE"
     CDS             5689..5706
                     /codon_start=1
                     /product="6xHis affinity tag"
                     /label=6xHis
                     /translation="HHHHHH"
     primer_bind     complement(5846..5863)
                     /label=BGH-rev
                     /note="Bovine growth hormone terminator, reverse primer.
                     Also called BGH reverse"
     polyA_signal    5852..5963
                     /label=bGH poly(A) signal
                     /note="bovine growth hormone polyadenylation signal"
     primer_bind     complement(6081..6101)
                     /label=pBABE 3'
                     /note="SV40 enhancer, reverse primer for pBABE vectors"
     promoter        6086..6415
                     /label=SV40 promoter
                     /note="SV40 enhancer and early promoter"
     rep_origin      6266..6401
                     /label=SV40 ori
                     /note="SV40 origin of replication"
     primer_bind     6328..6347
                     /label=SV40pro-F
                     /note="SV40 promoter/origin, forward primer"
     promoter        6463..6510
                     /label=EM7 promoter
                     /note="synthetic bacterial promoter "
     CDS             6529..7128
                     /codon_start=1
                     /gene="pac from Streptomyces alboniger"
                     /product="puromycin N-acetyltransferase"
                     /label=PuroR
                     /note="confers resistance to puromycin"
                     /translation="MTEYKPTVRLATRDDVPRAVRTLAAAFADYPATRHTVDPDRHIER
                     VTELQELFLTRVGLDIGKVWVADDGAAVAVWTTPESVEAGAVFAEIGPRMAELSGSRLA
                     AQQQMEGLLAPHRPKEPAWFLATVGVSPDHQGKGLGSAVVLPGVEAAERAGVPAFLETS
                     APRNLPFYERLGFTVTADVEVPEGPRTWCMTRKPGA"
     primer_bind     complement(6529..6548)
                     /label=Puro-R
                     /note="Puromycin resistance gene, reverse primer. Also
                     called puro-variant-R"
     primer_bind     7025..7045
                     /label=Puro-F
                     /note="Puromycin resistance gene, forward primer"
     polyA_signal    7258..7379
                     /label=SV40 poly(A) signal
                     /note="SV40 polyadenylation signal"
     primer_bind     complement(7295..7314)
                     /label=SV40pA-R
                     /note="SV40 polyA, reverse primer"
     primer_bind     7349..7368
                     /label=EBV-rev
                     /note="SV40 polyA terminator, reverse primer"
     CDS             complement(7432..8292)
                     /codon_start=1
                     /gene="bla"
                     /product="beta-lactamase"
                     /label=AmpR
                     /note="confers resistance to ampicillin, carbenicillin, and
                     related antibiotics"
                     /translation="MSIQHFRVALIPFFAAFCLPVFAHPETLVKVKDAEDQLGARVGYI
                     ELDLNSGKILESFRPEERFPMMSTFKVLLCGAVLSRIDAGQEQLGRRIHYSQNDLVEYS
                     PVTEKHLTDGMTVRELCSAAITMSDNTAANLLLTTIGGPKELTAFLHNMGDHVTRLDRW
                     EPELNEAIPNDERDTTMPVAMATTLRKLLTGELLTLASRQQLIDWMEADKVAGPLLRSA
                     LPAGWFIADKSGAGERGSRGIIAALGPDGKPSRIVVIYTTGSQATMDERNRQIAEIGAS
                     LIKHW"
     primer_bind     8055..8074
                     /label=Amp-R
                     /note="Ampicillin resistance gene, reverse primer"
     promoter        complement(8293..82)
                     /gene="bla"
                     /label=AmpR promoter
ORIGIN
        1 tttcaatatt attgaagcat ttatcagggt tattgtctca tgagcggata catatttgaa
       61 tgtatttaga aaaataaaca aataggggtc agtgttacaa ccaattaacc aattctgaac
      121 attatcgcga gcccatttat acctgaatat ggctcataac accccttgct catgaccaaa
      181 atcccttaac gtgagttacg cgcgcgtcgt tccactgagc gtcagacccc gtagaaaaga
      241 tcaaaggatc ttcttgagat cctttttttc tgcgcgtaat ctgctgcttg caaacaaaaa
      301 aaccaccgct accagcggtg gtttgtttgc cggatcaaga gctaccaact ctttttccga
      361 aggtaactgg cttcagcaga gcgcagatac caaatactgt tcttctagtg tagccgtagt
      421 tagcccacca cttcaagaac tctgtagcac cgcctacata cctcgctctg ctaatcctgt
      481 taccagtggc tgctgccagt ggcgataagt cgtgtcttac cgggttggac tcaagacgat
      541 agttaccgga taaggcgcag cggtcgggct gaacgggggg ttcgtgcaca cagcccagct
      601 tggagcgaac gacctacacc gaactgagat acctacagcg tgagctatga gaaagcgcca
      661 cgcttcccga agggagaaag gcggacaggt atccggtaag cggcagggtc ggaacaggag
      721 agcgcacgag ggagcttcca gggggaaacg cctggtatct ttatagtcct gtcgggtttc
      781 gccacctctg acttgagcgt cgatttttgt gatgctcgtc aggggggcgg agcctatgga
      841 aaaacgccag caacgcggcc tttttacggt tcctggcctt ttgctggcct tttgctcaca
      901 tgttctttcc tgcgttatcc cctgattctg tggataaccg tattaccgcc tttgagtgag
      961 ctgataccgc tcgccgcagc cgaacgaccg agcgcagcga gtcagtgagc gaggaagcgg
     1021 aaggcgagag tagggaactg ccaggcatca aactaagcag aaggcccctg acggatggcc
     1081 tttttgcgtt tctacaaact ctttctgtgt tgtaaaacga cggccagtct taagctcggg
     1141 ccccctgggc ggttctgata acgagtaatc gttaatccgc aaataacgta aaaacccgct
     1201 tcggcgggtt tttttatggg gggagtttag ggaaagagca tttgtcagaa tatttaaggg
     1261 cgcctgtcac tttgcttgat atatgagaat tatttaacct tataaatgag aaaaaagcaa
     1321 cgcactttaa ataagatacg ttgctttttc gattgatgaa cacctataat taaactattc
     1381 atctattatt tatgattttt tgtatataca atatttctag tttgttaaag agaattaaga
     1441 aaataaatct cgaaaataat aaagggaaaa tcagtttttg atatcaaaat tatacatgtc
     1501 aacgataata caaaatataa tacaaactat aagatgttat cagtatttat tatcatttag
     1561 aataaatttt gtgtcgccct taattgtgag cggataacaa ttacgagctt catgcacagt
     1621 ggcgttgact caatattggc cattagccat attattcatt ggttatatag cataaatcaa
     1681 tattggctat tggccattgc atacgttgta tctatatcat aatatgtaca tttatattgg
     1741 ctcatgtcca atatgaccgc catgttggca ttgattattg actagttatt aatagtaatc
     1801 aattacgggg tcattagttc atagcccata tatggagttc cgcgttacat aacttacggt
     1861 aaatggcccg cctggctgac cgcccaacga cccccgccca ttgacgtcaa taatgacgta
     1921 tgttcccata gtaacgccaa tagggacttt ccattgacgt caatgggtgg agtatttacg
     1981 gtaaactgcc cacttggcag tacatcaagt gtatcatatg ccaagtacgc cccctattga
     2041 cgtcaatgac ggtaaatggc ccgcctggca ttatgcccag tacatgacct tatgggactt
     2101 tcctacttgg cagtacatct acgtattagt catcgctatt accatggtga tgcggttttg
     2161 gcagtacatc aatgggcgtg gatagcggtt tgactcacgg ggatttccaa gtctccaccc
     2221 cattgacgtc aatgggagtt tgttttggca ccaaaatcaa cgggactttc caaaatgtcg
     2281 taacaactcc gccccattga cgcaaatggg cggtaggcgt gtacggtggg aggtctatat
     2341 aagcagagct cgtttagtga accgtcagat cgcctggaga cgccatccac gctgttttga
     2401 cctccataga agacaccggg accgatccag cctccgcggc cgggaacggt gcattggaac
     2461 gcggattccc cgtgccaaga gtgacgtaag taccgcctat agagtctata ggcccacccc
     2521 cttggcttcg ttagaacgcg gctacaatta atacataacc ttatgtatca tacacatacg
     2581 atttaggtga cactatagaa taacatccac tttgcctttc tctccacagg tgtccactcc
     2641 caggtccaac tgcacctcgg ttctatcgaa aacgcgcctg ctagcgccac catgaagacc
     2701 atcattgccc tgagctacat cttctgcctg gtgttcgctg cggccgcctc taagctgaaa
     2761 gatcctgagc tgagcctgaa gggcacccag catattatgc aggccggaca gaccctgcat
     2821 ctgcagtgta gaggcgaagc cgctcacaag tggtccctgc ctgagatggt gtccaaagag
     2881 agcgagcggc tgagcatcac aaagagcgcc tgcggcagaa acggcaagca gttctgtagc
     2941 accctgacac tgaacacagc ccaggccaat cacaccggct tctacagctg caagtacctg
     3001 gccgtgccta ccagcaagaa gaaagaaacc gagagcgcca tctacatctt catcagcgac
     3061 accggcagac ccttcgtgga aatgtacagc gagatccccg agatcatcca catgaccgag
     3121 ggcagagagc tggtcatccc ttgcagagtg acaagcccca acatcacagt gaccctgaag
     3181 aagttccctc tggacacact gatccccgac ggcaagagaa tcatctggga cagccggaag
     3241 ggcttcatca tcagcaacgc cacctacaaa gagatcggcc tgctgacatg cgaggccaca
     3301 gtgaatggcc acctgtacaa gaccaactat ctgacccaca gacagaccaa caccatcatc
     3361 gacgtgcaga tcagcacccc tagacctgtg aagctgctga gaggacacac cctggtgctg
     3421 aattgcaccg ccaccacacc tctgaacacc agagtgcaga tgacctggtc ttaccccgac
     3481 gagaagaaca agagagccag cgtcagaagg cggatcgacc agagcaatag ccacgccaac
     3541 atcttctact ccgtgctgac catcgacaag atgcagaaca aggacaaggg cctgtacacc
     3601 tgtagagtgc ggagcggccc tagcttcaag tccgtgaata ccagcgtgca catctacgac
     3661 aaggccttca tcaccgtgaa gcaccggaag cagcaggtcc tggaaacagt ggccggcaag
     3721 aggtcctaca gactgagcat gaaggtcaaa gcctttccat ctcctgaggt cgtgtggctg
     3781 aaggatggac tgcctgccac agagaagtcc gccagatacc tgacaagagg ctacagcctg
     3841 atcatcaagg acgtgaccga agaggacgcc ggcaactaca ccatcctgct gtccatcaag
     3901 cagagcaacg tgttcaagaa cctgaccgcc actctgatcg tgaacgtgaa gccccagatc
     3961 tatgagaagg ccgtgtccag ctttcccgat cctgctctgt atcctctggg cagcagacag
     4021 atcctgacct gcacagccta tggcatccct cagcctacca tcaagtggtt ctggcacccc
     4081 tgcaaccaca accacagcga ggccagatgc gacttctgca gcaacaacga ggaaagcttc
     4141 atcctggacg ccgacagcaa catgggcaac agaatcgaga gcatcaccca gcggatggcc
     4201 attatcgagg gcaagaacaa aatggccagc acactggtgg tggccgactc cagaatcagc
     4261 ggcatctata tctgtatcgc cagcaacaaa gtgggcaccg tgggcagaaa catcagcttc
     4321 tacatcaccg atgtgcccaa cggcttccac gtgaacctgg aaaagatgcc caccgaaggc
     4381 gaggacctga agctgagctg caccgtgaac aagtttctgt accgcgacgt gacctggatt
     4441 ctgctgcgga cagtgaacaa ccggaccatg cactacagca tcagcaagca gaagatggct
     4501 atcaccaaag agcacagcat cacactgaac ctcaccatca tgaacgtgtc actgcaggac
     4561 agcggcacct acgcctgtag agccagaaat gtgtacaccg gcgaggaaat cctgcagaaa
     4621 aaagagatca ccatccggga ccaagaggcc ccttacctgc tgagaaatct gagcgatcac
     4681 accgtggcca tcagcagcag cacaacactg gattgccatg ccaatggcgt gcccgagcct
     4741 cagatcacct ggtttaagaa caaccacaag atccagcaag agcccggcat catcctcgga
     4801 cctggcagct ctaccctgtt catcgagaga gtcactgaag aggacgaggg cgtgtaccac
     4861 tgcaaggcca caaatcagaa aggcagcgtg gaaagcagcg cctacctgac agtgcagggc
     4921 accagcgaca agagcaacct ggaaggcgcg ccgggcggcg acaagaccca cacctgcccc
     4981 ccctgcccag ctccagaact gctgggaggg ccttccgtgt tcctgttccc ccccaagccc
     5041 aaggacaccc tgatgatcag caggaccccc gaggtgacct gcgtggtggt ggccgtgtcc
     5101 cacgaggacc cagaggtgaa gttcaactgg tacgtggacg gcgtggaggt gcacaacgcc
     5161 aagaccaagc ccagagagga gcagtacaac agcacctaca gggtggtgtc cgtgctgacc
     5221 gtgctgcacc aggactggct gaacggcaaa gaatacaagt gcaaagtctc caacaaggcc
     5281 ctggctgccc caatcgaaaa gacaatcagc aaggccaagg gccagccacg ggagccccag
     5341 gtgtacaccc tgccccccag ccgggaggag atgaccaaga accaggtgtc cctgacctgt
     5401 ctggtgaagg gcttctaccc cagcgatatc gccgtggagt gggagagcaa cggccagccc
     5461 gagaacaact acaagaccac ccccccagtg ctggacagcg acggcagctt cttcctgtac
     5521 agcaagctga ccgtggacaa gtccaggtgg cagcagggca acgtgttcag ctgcagcgtg
     5581 atgcacgagg ccctgcacaa ccactacacc cagaagtccc tgagcctgag ccccggcggc
     5641 agcggtctta atgatatttt cgaggctcag aagattgagt ggcatgaaca ccaccaccat
     5701 caccactaag gccggcctgt agtcactggc acaacgcgtt acccggtaag ccaatcgggt
     5761 atacacggtc gtcatactgc agacagggtt cttctacttt gcaagatagt cttgagtagt
     5821 aaaataaata gatagagaaa atcagcctcg actgtgcctt ctagttgcca gccatctgtt
     5881 gtttgcccct cccccgtgcc ttccttgacc ctggaaggtg ccactcccac tgtcctttcc
     5941 taataaaatg aggaaattgc atcacaacac tcaaccctat ctcggtctat tcttttgatt
     6001 tataagggat tttgccgatt tcggcctatt ggttaaaaaa tgagctgatt taacaaaaat
     6061 ttaacgcgaa ttaattctgt ggaatgtgtg tcagttaggg tgtggaaagt ccccaggctc
     6121 cccagcaggc agaagtatgc aaagcatgca tctcaattag tcagcaacca ggtgtggaaa
     6181 gtccccaggc tccccagcag gcagaagtat gcaaagcatg catctcaatt agtcagcaac
     6241 catagtcccg cccctaactc cgcccatccc gcccctaact ccgcccagtt ccgcccattc
     6301 tccgccccat ggctgactaa ttttttttat ttatgcagag gccgaggccg cctctgcctc
     6361 tgagctattc cagaagtagt gaggaggctt ttttggaggc ctaggctttt gcaaaaagct
     6421 cccgggagct tgtatatcca ttttcggatc tgatcagcac gtgttgacaa ttaatcatcg
     6481 gcatagtata tcggcatagt ataatacgac aaggtgagga actaaaccat gaccgagtac
     6541 aagcccacgg tgcgcctcgc cacccgcgac gacgtcccca gggccgtacg caccctcgcc
     6601 gccgcgttcg ccgactaccc cgccacgcgc cacaccgtcg atccggaccg ccacatcgag
     6661 cgggtcaccg agctgcaaga actcttcctc acgcgcgtcg ggctcgacat cggcaaggtg
     6721 tgggtcgcgg acgacggcgc cgcggtggcg gtctggacca cgccggagag cgtcgaagcg
     6781 ggggcggtgt tcgccgagat cggcccgcgc atggccgagt tgagcggttc ccggctggcc
     6841 gcgcagcaac agatggaagg cctcctggcg ccgcaccggc ccaaggagcc cgcgtggttc
     6901 ctggccaccg tcggcgtctc gcccgaccac cagggcaagg gtctgggcag cgccgtcgtg
     6961 ctccccggag tggaggcggc cgagcgcgcc ggggtgcccg ccttcctgga gacatccgcg
     7021 ccccgcaacc tccccttcta cgagcggctc ggcttcaccg tcaccgccga cgtcgaggtg
     7081 cccgaaggac cgcgcacctg gtgcatgacc cgcaagcccg gtgcctgaca cgtgctacga
     7141 gatttcgatt ccaccgccgc cttctatgaa aggttgggct tcggaatcgt tttccgggac
     7201 gccggctgga tgatcctcca gcgcggggat ctcatgctgg agttcttcgc ccaccccaac
     7261 ttgtttattg cagcttataa tggttacaaa taaagcaata gcatcacaaa tttcacaaat
     7321 aaagcatttt tttcactgca ttctagttgt ggtttgtcca aactcatcaa tgtatcttat
     7381 catgtctgta taccgtcgac ctctagctag agcttggcgt aatcatggtc attaccaatg
     7441 cttaatcagt gaggcaccta tctcagcgat ctgtctattt cgttcatcca tagttgcctg
     7501 actccccgtc gtgtagataa ctacgatacg ggagggctta ccatctggcc ccagcgctgc
     7561 gatgataccg cgagaaccac gctcaccggc tccggattta tcagcaataa accagccagc
     7621 cggaagggcc gagcgcagaa gtggtcctgc aactttatcc gcctccatcc agtctattaa
     7681 ttgttgccgg gaagctagag taagtagttc gccagttaat agtttgcgca acgttgttgc
     7741 catcgctaca ggcatcgtgg tgtcacgctc gtcgtttggt atggcttcat tcagctccgg
     7801 ttcccaacga tcaaggcgag ttacatgatc ccccatgttg tgcaaaaaag cggttagctc
     7861 cttcggtcct ccgatcgttg tcagaagtaa gttggccgca gtgttatcac tcatggttat
     7921 ggcagcactg cataattctc ttactgtcat gccatccgta agatgctttt ctgtgactgg
     7981 tgagtactca accaagtcat tctgagaata gtgtatgcgg cgaccgagtt gctcttgccc
     8041 ggcgtcaata cgggataata ccgcgccaca tagcagaact ttaaaagtgc tcatcattgg
     8101 aaaacgttct tcggggcgaa aactctcaag gatcttaccg ctgttgagat ccagttcgat
     8161 gtaacccact cgtgcaccca actgatcttc agcatctttt actttcacca gcgtttctgg
     8221 gtgagcaaaa acaggaaggc aaaatgccgc aaaaaaggga ataagggcga cacggaaatg
     8281 ttgaatactc atattcttcc tt
//
