[The description below was written by a language model from this plasmid's Addgene catalogue record and the feature table of its GenBank file.]
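Description:
pD649-HAsp-FLT1-Fc(DAPA)-AviTag-6xHis is an 8.3 kb mammalian expression plasmid built on the pD649 backbone for producing a secreted, tagged form of the extracellular domain of human FLT1 (VEGFR-1). In E. coli it replicates from a high-copy ColE1/pUC-type origin and is selected with ampicillin through the bla gene. For mammalian cells it carries a puromycin N-acetyltransferase cassette driven by the SV40 enhancer/early promoter (with an adjacent EM7 bacterial promoter) and ending in the SV40 poly(A) signal. The SV40 promoter region also contains the SV40 origin, which can support episomal replication in cells expressing large T antigen.

The expression unit uses the CMV immediate-early enhancer and promoter, followed by an SP6 promoter that also allows in vitro transcription and serves as a sequencing primer site; a primer site annotated as lying in a synthetic intron sits just downstream. The FLT1 ectodomain, a roughly 2.2 kb synthesized insert, is cloned between preserved NotI and AscI sites. The "HAsp" in the name suggests a vector-encoded signal peptide directing secretion, though neither it, the FLT1 coding region nor the Fc is annotated in the feature table. At the C terminus, the backbone supplies a human IgG Fc carrying D265A and P329A (DAPA), substitutions generally used to reduce Fc effector interactions. This is followed by an AviTag for enzymatic biotinylation and a 6xHis tag for metal-affinity purification, with a bGH poly(A) signal terminating the transcript.

The plasmid belongs to a collection made for mapping extracellular interactions among human immunoglobulin-superfamily cell-surface proteins. The depositor notes that some plasmids in the collection may carry an IS4-like transposase insertion upstream of the CMV promoter; no such element is annotated in this record.
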