Addgene plasmid #156962: pD649-HAsp-FLT1-Fc(DAPA)-AviTag-6xHis
Purpose: Mammalian expression of cell-surface protein extracellular domain fused to Fc(DAPA)-Avi-6xHis. Protein is secreted from cells.
Depositing lab: Chris Garcia. Depositing organization: Stanford University. Publication: A Human IgSF Cell-Surface Interactome Reveals a Complex Network of Protein-Protein Interactions. Wojtowicz WM, Vielmetter J, Fernandes RA, Siepe DH, Eastman CL, Chisholm GB, Cox S, Klock H, Anderson PW, Rue SM, Miller JJ, Glaser SM, Bragstad ML, Vance J, Lam AW, Lesley SA, Zinn K, Garcia KC. Cell. 2020 Aug 20;182(4):1027-1043.e17. doi: 10.1016/j.cell.2020.07.025. PubMed 32822567.
Backbone
  Vector backbone: pD649
  Backbone size w/o insert (bp): 6106
  Vector type: Mammalian Expression
Growth in bacteria
  Bacterial resistance: Ampicillin, 100 μg/mL
  Growth temperature: 37°C
  Growth strain: DH5alpha
  Copy number: High Copy
Gene/Insert
  Gene/Insert name: FLT1 (alt name: VGFR1)
  Species: H. sapiens (human)
  Insert size (bp): 2196
  Mutation: Fc region of human IgG contains D265A and P329A mutations (DAPA)
  Entrez Gene: FLT1 (a.k.a. FLT, FLT-1, VEGFR-1, VEGFR1)
  Promoter: CMV/SP6
  Tag / fusion protein: Fc(DAPA)-AviTag-6xHis (C terminal on backbone)
  Cloning method: Restriction Enzyme; 5′ cloning site GCGGCCGC (not destroyed); 3′ cloning site GGCGCGCC (not destroyed)
  Sequencing primers: 5′ ATTTAGGTGACACTATAG; 3′ CACGTACCAGTTGAACTTCACC
Resource information
  A portion of this plasmid was derived from a plasmid made by: synthesis by ThermoFisher
Terms and licenses: Academic/Nonprofit Terms; Industry Terms: Not Available to Industry
Depositor comments: Some plasmids in this collection may have an IS4-like element ISVsa5 family transposase upstream of the CMV promoter.
How to cite: pD649-HAsp-FLT1-Fc(DAPA)-AviTag-6xHis was a gift from Chris Garcia (Addgene plasmid # 156962 ; http://n2t.net/addgene:156962 ; RRID:Addgene_156962)
