>Addgene plasmid #156962 | pD649-HAsp-FLT1-Fc(DAPA)-AviTag-6xHis | depositor partial sequence | sequence record 303034 | insert (extracellular domain)
TCTAAGCTGAAAGATCCTGAGCTGAGCCTGAAGGGCACCCAGCATATTATGCAGGCCGGACAGACCCTGC
ATCTGCAGTGTAGAGGCGAAGCCGCTCACAAGTGGTCCCTGCCTGAGATGGTGTCCAAAGAGAGCGAGCG
GCTGAGCATCACAAAGAGCGCCTGCGGCAGAAACGGCAAGCAGTTCTGTAGCACCCTGACACTGAACACA
GCCCAGGCCAATCACACCGGCTTCTACAGCTGCAAGTACCTGGCCGTGCCTACCAGCAAGAAGAAAGAAA
CCGAGAGCGCCATCTACATCTTCATCAGCGACACCGGCAGACCCTTCGTGGAAATGTACAGCGAGATCCC
CGAGATCATCCACATGACCGAGGGCAGAGAGCTGGTCATCCCTTGCAGAGTGACAAGCCCCAACATCACA
GTGACCCTGAAGAAGTTCCCTCTGGACACACTGATCCCCGACGGCAAGAGAATCATCTGGGACAGCCGGA
AGGGCTTCATCATCAGCAACGCCACCTACAAAGAGATCGGCCTGCTGACATGCGAGGCCACAGTGAATGG
CCACCTGTACAAGACCAACTATCTGACCCACAGACAGACCAACACCATCATCGACGTGCAGATCAGCACC
CCTAGACCTGTGAAGCTGCTGAGAGGACACACCCTGGTGCTGAATTGCACCGCCACCACACCTCTGAACA
CCAGAGTGCAGATGACCTGGTCTTACCCCGACGAGAAGAACAAGAGAGCCAGCGTCAGAAGGCGGATCGA
CCAGAGCAATAGCCACGCCAACATCTTCTACTCCGTGCTGACCATCGACAAGATGCAGAACAAGGACAAG
GGCCTGTACACCTGTAGAGTGCGGAGCGGCCCTAGCTTCAAGTCCGTGAATACCAGCGTGCACATCTACG
ACAAGGCCTTCATCACCGTGAAGCACCGGAAGCAGCAGGTCCTGGAAACAGTGGCCGGCAAGAGGTCCTA
CAGACTGAGCATGAAGGTCAAAGCCTTTCCATCTCCTGAGGTCGTGTGGCTGAAGGATGGACTGCCTGCC
ACAGAGAAGTCCGCCAGATACCTGACAAGAGGCTACAGCCTGATCATCAAGGACGTGACCGAAGAGGACG
CCGGCAACTACACCATCCTGCTGTCCATCAAGCAGAGCAACGTGTTCAAGAACCTGACCGCCACTCTGAT
CGTGAACGTGAAGCCCCAGATCTATGAGAAGGCCGTGTCCAGCTTTCCCGATCCTGCTCTGTATCCTCTG
GGCAGCAGACAGATCCTGACCTGCACAGCCTATGGCATCCCTCAGCCTACCATCAAGTGGTTCTGGCACC
CCTGCAACCACAACCACAGCGAGGCCAGATGCGACTTCTGCAGCAACAACGAGGAAAGCTTCATCCTGGA
CGCCGACAGCAACATGGGCAACAGAATCGAGAGCATCACCCAGCGGATGGCCATTATCGAGGGCAAGAAC
AAAATGGCCAGCACACTGGTGGTGGCCGACTCCAGAATCAGCGGCATCTATATCTGTATCGCCAGCAACA
AAGTGGGCACCGTGGGCAGAAACATCAGCTTCTACATCACCGATGTGCCCAACGGCTTCCACGTGAACCT
GGAAAAGATGCCCACCGAAGGCGAGGACCTGAAGCTGAGCTGCACCGTGAACAAGTTTCTGTACCGCGAC
GTGACCTGGATTCTGCTGCGGACAGTGAACAACCGGACCATGCACTACAGCATCAGCAAGCAGAAGATGG
CTATCACCAAAGAGCACAGCATCACACTGAACCTCACCATCATGAACGTGTCACTGCAGGACAGCGGCAC
CTACGCCTGTAGAGCCAGAAATGTGTACACCGGCGAGGAAATCCTGCAGAAAAAAGAGATCACCATCCGG
GACCAAGAGGCCCCTTACCTGCTGAGAAATCTGAGCGATCACACCGTGGCCATCAGCAGCAGCACAACAC
TGGATTGCCATGCCAATGGCGTGCCCGAGCCTCAGATCACCTGGTTTAAGAACAACCACAAGATCCAGCA
AGAGCCCGGCATCATCCTCGGACCTGGCAGCTCTACCCTGTTCATCGAGAGAGTCACTGAAGAGGACGAG
GGCGTGTACCACTGCAAGGCCACAAATCAGAAAGGCAGCGTGGAAAGCAGCGCCTACCTGACAGTGCAGG
GCACCAGCGACAAGAGCAACCTGGAA
